>Addgene plasmid #111762 | tCRMod-GGSGGS9 | depositor full sequence | sequence record 209935 | tCRMod-GGSGGS9 sequence 6950 bps
GACGGATCGGGAGATCTCCCGATCCCCTATGGTGCACTCTCAGTACAATCTGCTCTGATGCCGCATAGTT
AAGCCAGTATCTGCTCCCTGCTTGTGTGTTGGAGGTCGCTGAGTAGTGCGCGAGCAAAATTTAAGCTACA
ACAAGGCAAGGCTTGACCGACAATTGCATGAAGAATCTGCTTAGGGTTAGGCGTTTTGCGCTGCTTCGCG
ATGTACGGGCCAGATATACGCGTTGACATTGATTATTGACTAGTTATTAATAGTAATCAATTACGGGGTC
ATTAGTTCATAGCCCATATATGGAGTTCCGCGTTACATAACTTACGGTAAATGGCCCGCCTGGCTGACCG
CCCAACGACCCCCGCCCATTGACGTCAATAATGACGTATGTTCCCATAGTAACGCCAATAGGGACTTTCC
ATTGACGTCAATGGGTGGAGTATTTACGGTAAACTGCCCACTTGGCAGTACATCAAGTGTATCATATGCC
AAGTACGCCCCCTATTGACGTCAATGACGGTAAATGGCCCGCCTGGCATTATGCCCAGTACATGACCTTA
TGGGACTTTCCTACTTGGCAGTACATCTACGTATTAGTCATCGCTATTACCATGGTGATGCGGTTTTGGC
AGTACATCAATGGGCGTGGATAGCGGTTTGACTCACGGGGATTTCCAAGTCTCCACCCCATTGACGTCAA
TGGGAGTTTGTTTTGGCACCAAAATCAACGGGACTTTCCAAAATGTCGTAACAACTCCGCCCCATTGACG
CAAATGGGCGGTAGGCGTGTACGGTGGGAGGTCTATATAAGCAGAGCTCTCTGGCTAACTAGAGAACCCA
CTGCTTACTGGCTTATCGAAATTAATACGACTCACTATAGGGAGACCCAAGCTGGCTAGCGTTTAAACTT
AAGCTTACCATGGTGAGCAAGGGCGAGGAGCTGTTCACCGGGGTGGTGCCCATCCTGGTCGAGCTGGACG
GCGACGTAAACGGCCACAAGTTCAGCGTCCGCGGCGAGGGCGAGGGCGATGCCACCAACGGCAAGCTGAC
CCTGAAGTTCATCTGCACCACCGGCAAGCTGCCCGTGCCCTGGCCCACCCTCGTGACCACCTTCGGCTAC
GGCGTGGCCTGCTTCAGCCGCTACCCCGACCACATGAAGCAGCACGACTTCTTCAAGTCCGCCATGCCCG
AAGGCTACGTCCAGGAGCGCACCATCTCTTTCAAGGACGACGGTACCTACAAGACCCGCGCCGAGGTGAA
GTTCGAGGGCGACACCCTGGTGAACCGCATCGAGCTGAAGGGCATCGACTTCAAGGAGGACGGCAACATC
CTGGGGCACAAGCTGGAGTACAACTTCAACAGCCACAACGTCTATATCACGGCCGACAAGCAGAAGAACG
GCATCAAGGCTAACTTCAAGATCCGCCACAACGTTGAGGACGGCAGCGTGCAGCTCGCCGACCACTACCA
GCAGAACACCCCCATCGGCGACGGCCCCGTGCTGCTGCCCGACAACCACTACCTGAGCCATCAGTCCGCC
CTGAGCAAAGACCCCAACGAGAAGCGCGATCACATGGTCCTGCTGGAGTTCGTGACCGCCGCCGGGGGTG
GATCCGGTGGATCAGGTGGATCCGGTGGTAGTGGTGGATCCGGAGGTTCTGGTGGATCCGGTGGTTCAGG
TGGATCCGGTGGATCTGGTGGATCCGGTGGTAGTGGTGGATCCGGTGGATCTGGTGGATCCGGTGGTAGT
GGTGGATCCGGAGGTAGCAAGGGCGAAGAGCTGATCAAGGAAAATATGCGTATGAAGGTGGTCATGGAAG
GTTCGGTCAACGGCCACCAATTCAAATGCACAGGTGAAGGAGAAGGCAATCCGTACATGGGAACTCAAAC
CATGAGGATCAAAGTCATCGAGGGAGGACCCCTGCCATTTGCCTTTGACATTCTTGCCACGTCGTTCATG
TATGGCAGCCGTACTTTTATCAAGTACCCGAAAGGCATTCCTGATTTCTTTAAACAGTCCTTTCCTGAGG
GTTTTACTTGGGAAAGAGTTACGAGATACGAAGATGGTGGAGTCGTCACCGTCATGCAGGACACCAGCCT
TGAGGATGGCTGTCTCGTTTACCACGTCCAAGTCAGAGGGGTAAACTTTCCCTCCAATGGTCCCGTGATG
CAGAAGAAGACCAAGGGTTGGGAGCCTAATACAGAGATGATGTATCCAGCAGATGGTGGTCTGAGGGGAT
ACACTCATATGGCACTGAAAGTTGATGGTGGTGGCCATCTGTCTTGCTCTTTCGTAACAACTTACAGGTC
AAAAAAGACCGTCGGGAACATCAAGATGCCCGGTATCCATGCCGTTGATCACCGCCTGGAAAGGTTAGAG
GAAAGTGACAATGAAATGTTCGTAGTACAACGCGAACACGCAGTTGCCAAGTTCGCCGGGCTTGGTGGTG
GGATGGACGAGCTGTACAAGTAAGAATTCTGCAGATATCCAGCACAGTGGCGGCCGCTCGAGTCTAGAGG
GCCCGTTTAAACCCGCTGATCAGCCTCGACTGTGCCTTCTAGTTGCCAGCCATCTGTTGTTTGCCCCTCC
CCCGTGCCTTCCTTGACCCTGGAAGGTGCCACTCCCACTGTCCTTTCCTAATAAAATGAGGAAATTGCAT
CGCATTGTCTGAGTAGGTGTCATTCTATTCTGGGGGGTGGGGTGGGGCAGGACAGCAAGGGGGAGGATTG
GGAAGACAATAGCAGGCATGCTGGGGATGCGGTGGGCTCTATGGCTTCTGAGGCGGAAAGAACCAGCTGG
GGCTCTAGGGGGTATCCCC
[124 nt withheld, positions 2820-2943]
C
[91 nt withheld, positions 2945-3035]
A
[49 nt withheld, positions 3037-3085]
CCTTTGACGTTGGAGTCCACGTTCTTT
[37 nt withheld, positions 3113-3149]
ACCCTATCTCGGTCTATTCTTTTGATTTATAAGGGATTTTGCCGATTTCGGCCTATTGGTTAAAAAATGA
GCTGATTTAACAAAAATTTAACGCGAATTAATTCTGTGGAATGTGTGTCAGTTAGGGTGTGGAAAGTCCC
CAGGCTCCCCAGCAGGCAGAAGTATGCAAAGCATGCATCTCAATTAGTCAGCAACCAGGTGTGGAAAGTC
CCCAGGCTCCCCAGCAGGCAGAAGTATGCAAAGCATGCATCTCAATTAGTCAGCAACCATAGTCCCGCCC
CTAACTCCGCCCATCCCGCCCCTAACTCCGCCCAGTTCCGCCCATTCTCCGCCCCATGGCTGACTAATTT
TTTTTATTTATGCAGAGGCCGAGGCCGCCTCTGCCTCTGAGCTATTCCAGAAGTAGTGAGGAGGCTTTTT
TGGAGGCCTAGGCTTTTGCAAAAAGCTCCCGGGAGCTTGTATATCCATTTTCGGATCTGATCAAGAGACA
GGATGAGGATCGTTTCGCATGATTGAACAAGATGGATTGCACGCAGGTTCTCCGGCCGCTTGGGTGGAGA
GGCTATTCGGCTATGACTGGGCACAACAGACAATCGGCTGCTCTGATGCCGCCGTGTTCCGGCTGTCAGC
GCAGGGGCGCCCGGTTCTTTTTGTCAAGACCGACCTGTCCGGTGCCCTGAATGAACTGCAGGACGAGGCA
GCGCGGCTATCGTGGCTGGCCACGACGGGCGTTCCTTGCGCAGCTGTGCTCGACGTTGTCACTGAAGCGG
GAAGGGACTGGCTGCTATTGGGCGAAGTGCCGGGGCAGGATCTCCTGTCATCTCACCTTGCTCCTGCCGA
GAAAGTATCCATCATGGCTGATGCAATGCGGCGGCTGCATACGCTTGATCCGGCTACCTGCCCATTCGAC
CACCAAGCGAAACATCGCATCGAGCGAGCACGTACTCGGATGGAAGCCGGTCTTGTCGATCAGGATGATC
TGGACGAAGAGCATCAGGGGCTCGCGCCAGCCGAACTGTTCGCCAGGCTCAAGGCGCGCATGCCCGACGG
CGAGGATCTCGTCGTGACCCATGGCGATGCCTGCTTGCCGAATATCATGGTGGAAAATGGCCGCTTTTCT
GGATTCATCGACTGTGGCCGGCTGGGTGTGGCGGACCGCTATCAGGACATAGCGTTGGCTACCCGTGATA
TTGCTGAAGAGCTTGGCGGCGAATGGGCTGACCGCTTCCTCGTGCTTTACGGTATCGCCGCTCCCGATTC
GCAGCGCATCGCCTTCTATCGCCTTCTTGACGAGTTCTTCTGAGCGGGACTCTGGGGTTCGAAATGACCG
ACCAAGCGACGCCCAACCTGCCATCACGAGATTTCGATTCCACCGCCGCCTTCTATGAAAGGTTGGGCTT
CGGAATCGTTTTCCGGGACGCCGGCTGGATGATCCTCCAGCGCGGGGATCTCATGCTGGAGTTCTTCGCC
CACCCCAACTTGTTTATTGCAGCTTATAATGGTTACAAATAAAGCAATAGCATCACAAATTTCACAAATA
AAGCATTTTTTTCACTGCATTCTAGTTGTGGTTTGTCCAAACTCATCAATGTATCTTATCATGTCTGTAT
ACCGTCGACCTCTAGCTAGAGCTTGGCGTAATCATGGTCATAGCTGTTTCCTGTGTGAAATTGTTATCCG
CTCACAATTCCACACAACATACGAGCCGGAAGCATAAAGTGTAAAGCCTGGGGTGCCTAATGAGTGAGCT
AACTCACATTAATTGCGTTGCGCTCACTGCCCGCTTTCCAGTCGGGAAACCTGTCGTGCCAGCTGCATTA
ATGAATCGGCCAACGCGCGGGGAGAGGCGGTTTGCGTATTGGGCGCTCTTCCGCTTCCTCGCTCACTGAC
TCGCTGCGCTCGGTCGTTCGGCTGCGGCGAGCGGTATCAGCTCACTCAAAGGCGGTAATACGGTTATCCA
CAGAATCAGGGGATAACGCAGGAAAGAACATGTGAGCAAAAGGCCAGCAAAAGGCCAGGAACCGTAAAAA
GGCCGCGTTGCTGGCGTTTTTCCATAGGCTCCGCCCCCCTGACGAGCATCACAAAAATCGACGCTCAAGT
CAGAGGTGGCGAAACCCGACAGGACTATAAAGATACCAGGCGTTTCCCCCTGGAAGCTCCCTCGTGCGCT
CTCCTGTTCCGACCCTGCCGCTTACCGGATACCTGTCCGCCTTTCTCCCTTCGGGAAGCGTGGCGCTTTC
TCATAGCTCACGCTGTAGGTATCTCAGTTCGGTGTAGGTCGTTCGCTCCAAGCTGGGCTGTGTGCACGAA
CCCCCCGTTCAGCCCGACCGCTGCGCCTTATCCGGTAACTATCGTCTTGAGTCCAACCCGGTAAGACACG
ACTTATCGCCACTGGCAGCAGCCACTGGTAACAGGATTAGCAGAGCGAGGTATGTAGGCGGTGCTACAGA
GTTCTTGAAGTGGTGGCCTAACTACGGCTACACTAGAAGAACAGTATTTGGTATCTGCGCTCTGCTGAAG
CCAGTTACCTTCGGAAAAAGAGTTGGTAGCTCTTGATCCGGCAAACAAACCACCGCTGGTAGCGGTTTTT
TTGTTTGCAAGCAGCAGATTACGCGCAGAAAAAAAGGATCTCAAGAAGATCCTTTGATCTTTTCTACGGG
GTCTGACGCTCAGTGGAACGAAAACTCACGTTAAGGGATTTTGGTCATGAGATTATCAAAAAGGATCTTC
ACCTAGATCCTTTTAAATTAAAAATGAAGTTTTAAATCAATCTAAAGTATATATGAGTAAACTTGGTCTG
ACAGTTACCAATGCTTAATCAGTGAGGCACCTATCTCAGCGATCTGTCTATTTCGTTCATCCATAGTTGC
CTGACTCCCCGTCGTGTAGATAACTACGATACGGGAGGGCTTACCATCTGGCCCCAGTGCTGCAATGATA
CCGCGAGACCCACGCTCACCGGCTCCAGATTTATCAGCAATAAACCAGCCAGCCGGAAGGGCCGAGCGCA
GAAGTGGTCCTGCAACTTTATCCGCCTCCATCCAGTCTATTAATTGTTGCCGGGAAGCTAGAGTAAGTAG
TTCGCCAGTTAATAGTTTGCGCAACGTTGTTGCCATTGCTACAGGCATCGTGGTGTCACGCTCGTCGTTT
GGTATGGCTTCATTCAGCTCCGGTTCCCAACGATCAAGGCGAGTTACATGATCCCCCATGTTGTGCAAAA
AAGCGGTTAGCTCCTTCGGTCCTCCGATCGTTGTCAGAAGTAAGTTGGCCGCAGTGTTATCACTCATGGT
TATGGCAGCACTGCATAATTCTCTTACTGTCATGCCATCCGTAAGATGCTTTTCTGTGACTGGTGAGTAC
TCAACCAAGTCATTCTGAGAATAGTGTATGCGGCGACCGAGTTGCTCTTGCCCGGCGTCAATACGGGATA
ATACCGCGCCACATAGCAGAACTTTAAAAGTGCTCATCATTGGAAAACGTTCTTCGGGGCGAAAACTCTC
AAGGATCTTACCGCTGTTGAGATCCAGTTCGATGTAACCCACTCGTGCACCCAACTGATCTTCAGCATCT
TTTACTTTCACCAGCGTTTCTGGGTGAGCAAAAACAGGAAGGCAAAATGCCGCAAAAAAGGGAATAAGGG
CGACACGGAAATGTTGAATACTCATACTCTTCCTTTTTCAATATTATTGAAGCATTTATCAGGGTTATTG
TCTCATGAGCGGATACATATTTGAATGTATTTAGAAAAATAAACAAATAGGGGTTCCGCGCACATTTCCC
CGAAAAGTGCCACCTGACGTC
Features (pLannotate 1.2.2; 21 found; start..end, strand, type, name):
     28..80      -  misc_feature   bom (fragment): basis of mobility region from pBR322
    235..614     +  enhancer       CMV enhancer: human cytomegalovirus immediate early enhancer
    615..818     +  promoter       CMV promoter: human cytomegalovirus (CMV) immediate early promoter
    814..847     +  LTR            5' LTR (truncated) (fragment): truncated 5' long terminal repeat (LTR) from HIV-1
    863..881     +  promoter       T7 promoter: promoter for bacteriophage T7 RNA polymerase
    920..1606    +  CDS            Clover: Clover is a basic (constitutively fluorescent) green/yellow fluorescent protein published in 2012, derived from Aequorea victoria. It is reported to be a rapidly-maturing weak dimer with high acid sensitivity.
   1769..2470    +  CDS            mRuby2: mRuby2 is a basic (constitutively fluorescent) red fluorescent protein published in 2012, derived from Entacmaea quadricolor. It has moderate acid sensitivity.
   2550..2774    +  polyA_signal   bGH poly(A) signal: bovine growth hormone polyadenylation signal
   2778..2799    +  promoter       SV40 promoter (fragment): SV40 enhancer and early promoter
   2820..3248    +  rep_origin     f1 ori (sequence partly withheld): f1 bacteriophage origin of replication; arrow indicates direction of (+) strand synthesis
   3262..3591    +  promoter       SV40 promoter: SV40 enhancer and early promoter
   3658..4449    +  CDS            neo: KKA2_KLEPN - Also known as kan, nptII. Experimental evidence at protein level: Swiss-Prot protein existence level 1. Resistance to kanamycin, neomycin, paromomycin, ribostamycin, butirosin and gentamicin B. From Klebsiella pneumoniae.
   4473..4631    +  CDS            ble (fragment): BLE_KLEPN - Experimental evidence at protein level: Swiss-Prot protein existence level 1. Binding protein with a strong affinity to the bleomycin family of antibiotics. Binds to CL990; an antimitotic-antibiotic compound. From Klebsiella pneumoniae.
   4626..4747    +  polyA_signal   SV40 poly(A) signal: SV40 polyadenylation signal
   4820..4836    -  protein_bind   lac operator: The lac repressor binds to the lac operator to inhibit transcription in E. coli. This inhibition can be relieved by adding lactose or isopropyl-β-D-thiogalactopyranoside (IPTG). lac repressor encoded by lacI
   4844..4874    -  promoter       lac promoter: promoter for the E. coli lac operon
   4889..4910    -  protein_bind   CAP binding site: CAP binding activates transcription in the presence of cAMP. E. coli catabolite activator protein
   4923..5015    -  CDS            lacI (fragment): lac repressor; lacI; The lac repressor binds to the lac operator to inhibit transcription in E. coli. This inhibition can be relieved by adding lactose or isopropyl-β-D-thiogalactopyranoside (IPTG).
   5198..5783    -  rep_origin     ori: high-copy-number ColE1/pMB1/pBR322/pUC origin of replication
   5954..6814    -  CDS            AmpR: β-lactamase; bla; confers resistance to ampicillin, carbenicillin, and related antibiotics
   6815..6919    -  promoter       AmpR promoter: bla
