>Addgene plasmid #111762 | tCRMod-GGSGGS9 | addgene full sequence | sequence record 214714 | Addgene NGS Result
GACGGATCGGGAGATCTCCCGATCCCCTATGGTGCACTCTCAGTACAATCTGCTCTGATGCCGCATAGTT
AAGCCAGTATCTGCTCCCTGCTTGTGTGTTGGAGGTCGCTGAGTAGTGCGCGAGCAAAATTTAAGCTACA
ACAAGGCAAGGCTTGACCGACAATTGCATGAAGAATCTGCTTAGGGTTAGGCGTTTTGCGCTGCTTCGCG
ATGTACGGGCCAGATATACGCGTTGACATTGATTATTGACTAGTTATTAATAGTAATCAATTACGGGGTC
ATTAGTTCATAGCCCATATATGGAGTTCCGCGTTACATAACTTACGGTAAATGGCCCGCCTGGCTGACCG
CCCAACGACCCCCGCCCATTGACGTCAATAATGACGTATGTTCCCATAGTAACGCCAATAGGGACTTTCC
ATTGACGTCAATGGGTGGAGTATTTACGGTAAACTGCCCACTTGGCAGTACATCAAGTGTATCATATGCC
AAGTACGCCCCCTATTGACGTCAATGACGGTAAATGGCCCGCCTGGCATTATGCCCAGTACATGACCTTA
TGGGACTTTCCTACTTGGCAGTACATCTACGTATTAGTCATCGCTATTACCATGGTGATGCGGTTTTGGC
AGTACATCAATGGGCGTGGATAGCGGTTTGACTCACGGGGATTTCCAAGTCTCCACCCCATTGACGTCAA
TGGGAGTTTGTTTTGGCACCAAAATCAACGGGACTTTCCAAAATGTCGTAACAACTCCGCCCCATTGACG
CAAATGGGCGGTAGGCGTGTACGGTGGGAGGTCTATATAAGCAGAGCTCTCTGGCTAACTAGAGAACCCA
CTGCTTACTGGCTTATCGAAATTAATACGACTCACTATAGGGAGACCCAAGCTGGCTAGCGTTTAAACTT
AAGCTTACCATGGTGAGCAAGGGCGAGGAGCTGTTCACCGGGGTGGTGCCCATCCTGGTCGAGCTGGACG
GCGACGTAAACGGCCACAAGTTCAGCGTCCGCGGCGAGGGCGAGGGCGATGCCACCAACGGCAAGCTGAC
CCTGAAGTTCATCTGCACCACCGGCAAGCTGCCCGTGCCCTGGCCCACCCTCGTGACCACCTTCGGCTAC
GGCGTGGCCTGCTTCAGCCGCTACCCCGACCACATGAAGCAGCACGACTTCTTCAAGTCCGCCATGCCCG
AAGGCTACGTCCAGGAGCGCACCATCTCTTTCAAGGACGACGGTACCTACAAGACCCGCGCCGAGGTGAA
GTTCGAGGGCGACACCCTGGTGAACCGCATCGAGCTGAAGGGCATCGACTTCAAGGAGGACGGCAACATC
CTGGGGCACAAGCTGGAGTACAACTTCAACAGCCACAACGTCTATATCACGGCCGACAAGCAGAAGAACG
GCATCAAGGCTAACTTCAAGATCCGCCACAACGTTGAGGACGGCAGCGTGCAGCTCGCCGACCACTACCA
GCAGAACACCCCCATCGGCGACGGCCCCGTGCTGCTGCCCGACAACCACTACCTGAGCCATCAGTCCGCC
CTGAGCAAAGACCCCAACGAGAAGCGCGATCACATGGTCCTGCTGGAGTTCGTGACCGCCGCCGGGGGTG
GATCCGGTGGATCAGGTGGATCCGGTGGTAGTGGTGGATCCGGAGGTTCTGGTGGATCCGGTGGTTCAGG
TGGATCCGGTGGATCTGGTGGATCCGGTGGTAGTGGTGGATCCGGTGGATCTGGTGGATCCGGTGGTAGT
GGTGGATCCGGAGGTAGCAAGGGCGAAGAGCTGATCAAGGAAAATATGCGTATGAAGGTGGTCATGGAAG
GTTCGGTCAACGGCCACCAATTCAAATGCACAGGTGAAGGAGAAGGCAATCCGTACATGGGAACTCAAAC
CATGAGGATCAAAGTCATCGAGGGAGGACCCCTGCCATTTGCCTTTGACATTCTTGCCACGTCGTTCATG
TATGGCAGCCGTACTTTTATCAAGTACCCGAAAGGCATTCCTGATTTCTTTAAACAGTCCTTTCCTGAGG
GTTTTACTTGGGAAAGAGTTACGAGATACGAAGATGGTGGAGTCGTCACCGTCATGCAGGACACCAGCCT
TGAGGATGGCTGTCTCGTTTACCACGTCCAAGTCAGAGGGGTAAACTTTCCCTCCAATGGTCCCGTGATG
CAGAAGAAGACCAAGGGTTGGGAGCCTAATACAGAGATGATGTATCCAGCAGATGGTGGTCTGAGGGGAT
ACACTCATATGGCACTGAAAGTTGATGGTGGTGGCCATCTGTCTTGCTCTTTCGTAACAACTTACAGGTC
AAAAAAGACCGTCGGGAACATCAAGATGCCCGGTATCCATGCCGTTGATCACCGCCTGGAAAGGTTAGAG
GAAAGTGACAATGAAATGTTCGTAGTACAACGCGAACACGCAGTTGCCAAGTTCGCCGGGCTTGGTGGTG
GGATGGACGAGCTGTACAAGTAAGAATTCTGCAGATATCCAGCACAGTGGCGGCCGCTCGAGTCTAGAGG
GCCCGTTTAAACCCGCTGATCAGCCTCGACTGTGCCTTCTAGTTGCCAGCCATCTGTTGTTTGCCCCTCC
CCCGTGCCTTCCTTGACCCTGGAAGGTGCCACTCCCACTGTCCTTTCCTAATAAAATGAGGAAATTGCAT
CGCATTGTCTGAGTAGGTGTCATTCTATTCTGGGGGGTGGGGTGGGGCAGGACAGCAAGGGGGAGGATTG
GGAAGACAATAGCAGGCATGCTGGGGATGCGGTGGGCTCTATGGCTTCTGAGGCGGAAAGAACCAGCTGG
GGCTCTAGGGGGTATCCCC
[124 nt withheld, positions 2820-2943]
C
[91 nt withheld, positions 2945-3035]
A
[49 nt withheld, positions 3037-3085]
CCTTTGACGTTGGAGTCCACGTTCTTT
[37 nt withheld, positions 3113-3149]
ACCCTATCTCGGTCTATTCTTTTGATTTATAAGGGATTTTGCCGATTTCGGCCTATTGGTTAAAAAATGA
GCTGATTTAACAAAAATTTAACGCGAATTAATTCTGTGGAATGTGTGTCAGTTAGGGTGTGGAAAGTCCC
CAGGCTCCCCAGCAGGCAGAAGTATGCAAAGCATGCATCTCAATTAGTCAGCAACCAGGTGTGGAAAGTC
CCCAGGCTCCCCAGCAGGCAGAAGTATGCAAAGCATGCATCTCAATTAGTCAGCAACCATAGTCCCGCCC
CTAACTCCGCCCATCCCGCCCCTAACTCCGCCCAGTTCCGCCCATTCTCCGCCCCATGGCTGACTAATTT
TTTTTATTTATGCAGAGGCCGAGGCCGCCTCTGCCTCTGAGCTATTCCAGAAGTAGTGAGGAGGCTTTTT
TGGAGGCCTAGGCTTTTGCAAAAAGCTCCCGGGAGCTTGTATATCCATTTTCGGATCTGATCAAGAGACA
GGATGAGGATCGTTTCGCATGATTGAACAAGATGGATTGCACGCAGGTTCTCCGGCCGCTTGGGTGGAGA
GGCTATTCGGCTATGACTGGGCACAACAGACAATCGGCTGCTCTGATGCCGCCGTGTTCCGGCTGTCAGC
GCAGGGGCGCCCGGTTCTTTTTGTCAAGACCGACCTGTCCGGTGCCCTGAATGAACTGCAGGACGAGGCA
GCGCGGCTATCGTGGCTGGCCACGACGGGCGTTCCTTGCGCAGCTGTGCTCGACGTTGTCACTGAAGCGG
GAAGGGACTGGCTGCTATTGGGCGAAGTGCCGGGGCAGGATCTCCTGTCATCTCACCTTGCTCCTGCCGA
GAAAGTATCCATCATGGCTGATGCAATGCGGCGGCTGCATACGCTTGATCCGGCTACCTGCCCATTCGAC
CACCAAGCGAAACATCGCATCGAGCGAGCACGTACTCGGATGGAAGCCGGTCTTGTCGATCAGGATGATC
TGGACGAAGAGCATCAGGGGCTCGCGCCAGCCGAACTGTTCGCCAGGCTCAAGGCGCGCATGCCCGACGG
CGAGGATCTCGTCGTGACCCATGGCGATGCCTGCTTGCCGAATATCATGGTGGAAAATGGCCGCTTTTCT
GGATTCATCGACTGTGGCCGGCTGGGTGTGGCGGACCGCTATCAGGACATAGCGTTGGCTACCCGTGATA
TTGCTGAAGAGCTTGGCGGCGAATGGGCTGACCGCTTCCTCGTGCTTTACGGTATCGCCGCTCCCGATTC
GCAGCGCATCGCCTTCTATCGCCTTCTTGACGAGTTCTTCTGAGCGGGACTCTGGGGTTCGAAATGACCG
ACCAAGCGACGCCCAACCTGCCATCACGAGATTTCGATTCCACCGCCGCCTTCTATGAAAGGTTGGGCTT
CGGAATCGTTTTCCGGGACGCCGGCTGGATGATCCTCCAGCGCGGGGATCTCATGCTGGAGTTCTTCGCC
CACCCCAACTTGTTTATTGCAGCTTATAATGGTTACAAATAAAGCAATAGCATCACAAATTTCACAAATA
AAGCATTTTTTTCACTGCATTCTAGTTGTGGTTTGTCCAAACTCATCAATGTATCTTATCATGTCTGTAT
ACCGTCGACCTCTAGCTAGAGCTTGGCGTAATCATGGTCATAGCTGTTTCCTGTGTGAAATTGTTATCCG
CTCACAATTCCACACAACATACGAGCCGGAAGCATAAAGTGTAAAGCCTGGGGTGCCTAATGAGTGAGCT
AACTCACATTAATTGCGTTGCGCTCACTGCCCGCTTTCCAGTCGGGAAACCTGTCGTGCCAGCTGCATTA
ATGAATCGGCCAACGCGCGGGGAGAGGCGGTTTGCGTATTGGGCGCTCTTCCGCTTCCTCGCTCACTGAC
TCGCTGCGCTCGGTCGTTCGGCTGCGGCGAGCGGTATCAGCTCACTCAAAGGCGGTAATACGGTTATCCA
CAGAATCAGGGGATAACGCAGGAAAGAACATGTGAGCAAAAGGCCAGCAAAAGGCCAGGAACCGTAAAAA
GGCCGCGTTGCTGGCGTTTTTCCATAGGCTCCGCCCCCCTGACGAGCATCACAAAAATCGACGCTCAAGT
CAGAGGTGGCGAAACCCGACAGGACTATAAAGATACCAGGCGTTTCCCCCTGGAAGCTCCCTCGTGCGCT
CTCCTGTTCCGACCCTGCCGCTTACCGGATACCTGTCCGCCTTTCTCCCTTCGGGAAGCGTGGCGCTTTC
TCATAGCTCACGCTGTAGGTATCTCAGTTCGGTGTAGGTCGTTCGCTCCAAGCTGGGCTGTGTGCACGAA
CCCCCCGTTCAGCCCGACCGCTGCGCCTTATCCGGTAACTATCGTCTTGAGTCCAACCCGGTAAGACACG
ACTTATCGCCACTGGCAGCAGCCACTGGTAACAGGATTAGCAGAGCGAGGTATGTAGGCGGTGCTACAGA
GTTCTTGAAGTGGTGGCCTAACTACGGCTACACTAGAAGAACAGTATTTGGTATCTGCGCTCTGCTGAAG
CCAGTTACCTTCGGAAAAAGAGTTGGTAGCTCTTGATCCGGCAAACAAACCACCGCTGGTAGCGGTGGTT
TTTTTGTTTGCAAGCAGCAGATTACGCGCAGAAAAAAAGGATCTCAAGAAGATCCTTTGATCTTTTCTAC
GGGGTCTGACGCTCAGTGGAACGAAAACTCACGTTAAGGGATTTTGGTCATGAGATTATCAAAAAGGATC
TTCACCTAGATCCTTTTAAATTAAAAATGAAGTTTTAAATCAATCTAAAGTATATATGAGTAAACTTGGT
CTGACAGTTACCAATGCTTAATCAGTGAGGCACCTATCTCAGCGATCTGTCTATTTCGTTCATCCATAGT
TGCCTGACTCCCCGTCGTGTAGATAACTACGATACGGGAGGGCTTACCATCTGGCCCCAGTGCTGCAATG
ATACCGCGAGACCCACGCTCACCGGCTCCAGATTTATCAGCAATAAACCAGCCAGCCGGAAGGGCCGAGC
GCAGAAGTGGTCCTGCAACTTTATCCGCCTCCATCCAGTCTATTAATTGTTGCCGGGAAGCTAGAGTAAG
TAGTTCGCCAGTTAATAGTTTGCGCAACGTTGTTGCCATTGCTACAGGCATCGTGGTGTCACGCTCGTCG
TTTGGTATGGCTTCATTCAGCTCCGGTTCCCAACGATCAAGGCGAGTTACATGATCCCCCATGTTGTGCA
AAAAAGCGGTTAGCTCCTTCGGTCCTCCGATCGTTGTCAGAAGTAAGTTGGCCGCAGTGTTATCACTCAT
GGTTATGGCAGCACTGCATAATTCTCTTACTGTCATGCCATCCGTAAGATGCTTTTCTGTGACTGGTGAG
TACTCAACCAAGTCATTCTGAGAATAGTGTATGCGGCGACCGAGTTGCTCTTGCCCGGCGTCAATACGGG
ATAATACCGCGCCACATAGCAGAACTTTAAAAGTGCTCATCATTGGAAAACGTTCTTCGGGGCGAAAACT
CTCAAGGATCTTACCGCTGTTGAGATCCAGTTCGATGTAACCCACTCGTGCACCCAACTGATCTTCAGCA
TCTTTTACTTTCACCAGCGTTTCTGGGTGAGCAAAAACAGGAAGGCAAAATGCCGCAAAAAAGGGAATAA
GGGCGACACGGAAATGTTGAATACTCATACTCTTCCTTTTTCAATATTATTGAAGCATTTATCAGGGTTA
TTGTCTCATGAGCGGATACATATTTGAATGTATTTAGAAAAATAAACAAATAGGGGTTCCGCGCACATTT
CCCCGAAAAGTGCCACCTGACGTC
Features (pLannotate 1.2.2; 21 found; start..end, strand, type, name):
     28..80      -  misc_feature   bom (fragment): basis of mobility region from pBR322
    235..614     +  enhancer       CMV enhancer: human cytomegalovirus immediate early enhancer
    615..818     +  promoter       CMV promoter: human cytomegalovirus (CMV) immediate early promoter
    814..847     +  LTR            5' LTR (truncated) (fragment): truncated 5' long terminal repeat (LTR) from HIV-1
    863..881     +  promoter       T7 promoter: promoter for bacteriophage T7 RNA polymerase
    920..1606    +  CDS            Clover: Clover is a basic (constitutively fluorescent) green/yellow fluorescent protein published in 2012, derived from Aequorea victoria. It is reported to be a rapidly-maturing weak dimer with high acid sensitivity.
   1769..2470    +  CDS            mRuby2: mRuby2 is a basic (constitutively fluorescent) red fluorescent protein published in 2012, derived from Entacmaea quadricolor. It has moderate acid sensitivity.
   2550..2774    +  polyA_signal   bGH poly(A) signal: bovine growth hormone polyadenylation signal
   2778..2799    +  promoter       SV40 promoter (fragment): SV40 enhancer and early promoter
   2820..3248    +  rep_origin     f1 ori (sequence partly withheld): f1 bacteriophage origin of replication; arrow indicates direction of (+) strand synthesis
   3262..3591    +  promoter       SV40 promoter: SV40 enhancer and early promoter
   3658..4449    +  CDS            neo: KKA2_KLEPN - Also known as kan, nptII. Experimental evidence at protein level: Swiss-Prot protein existence level 1. Resistance to kanamycin, neomycin, paromomycin, ribostamycin, butirosin and gentamicin B. From Klebsiella pneumoniae.
   4473..4631    +  CDS            ble (fragment): BLE_KLEPN - Experimental evidence at protein level: Swiss-Prot protein existence level 1. Binding protein with a strong affinity to the bleomycin family of antibiotics. Binds to CL990; an antimitotic-antibiotic compound. From Klebsiella pneumoniae.
   4626..4747    +  polyA_signal   SV40 poly(A) signal: SV40 polyadenylation signal
   4820..4836    -  protein_bind   lac operator: The lac repressor binds to the lac operator to inhibit transcription in E. coli. This inhibition can be relieved by adding lactose or isopropyl-β-D-thiogalactopyranoside (IPTG). lac repressor encoded by lacI
   4844..4874    -  promoter       lac promoter: promoter for the E. coli lac operon
   4889..4910    -  protein_bind   CAP binding site: CAP binding activates transcription in the presence of cAMP. E. coli catabolite activator protein
   4923..5015    -  CDS            lacI (fragment): lac repressor; lacI; The lac repressor binds to the lac operator to inhibit transcription in E. coli. This inhibition can be relieved by adding lactose or isopropyl-β-D-thiogalactopyranoside (IPTG).
   5198..5786    -  rep_origin     ori: high-copy-number ColE1/pMB1/pBR322/pUC origin of replication
   5957..6817    -  CDS            AmpR: β-lactamase; bla; confers resistance to ampicillin, carbenicillin, and related antibiotics
   6818..6922    -  promoter       AmpR promoter: bla
