[The description below was written by a language model from this plasmid's Addgene catalogue record and pLannotate feature annotations shown in this document.]
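Description:
tCRMod-GGSGGS9 is a mammalian expression plasmid built on the pcDNA3.1(+) backbone, about 6.95 kb in total, carrying a synthetic 1,548 bp insert assembled by Gibson cloning. It is propagated in E. coli through a high-copy ColE1/pUC-type origin with ampicillin selection (AmpR under its own bla promoter). It also retains the backbone's f1 origin for single-stranded DNA production. For selecting stably transfected mammalian cells, an SV40 early promoter drives a neomycin phosphotransferase gene terminated by the SV40 poly(A) signal. The short HIV-1 LTR, ble, lacI and lac promoter/operator annotations are small fragments of backbone sequence picked up by automated annotation, not functional modules.

The payload is a single open reading frame driven by the CMV immediate-early enhancer/promoter and terminated by the bGH polyadenylation signal. A T7 promoter lies just upstream of the coding sequence and serves as a sequencing primer site. The encoded protein joins the green/yellow fluorescent protein Clover (residues 1–228) to the red fluorescent protein mRuby2 (lacking its first three residues). Between them is a flexible linker of nine GGSGGS repeats, which corresponds to the unannotated gap between the two fluorescent protein features. Clover and mRuby2 form a FRET donor–acceptor pair, and the unstructured linker acts as an extensible domain whose stretching would lower FRET efficiency.

This plasmid expresses the tension sensor module alone, as a soluble protein not inserted into a load-bearing host protein. It belongs to work on tunable tension sensors applied to vinculin loading. The depositor and repository-sequenced records differ by only three nucleotides and give essentially identical annotations.
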