Addgene plasmid #111762: tCRMod-GGSGGS9
Purpose: Expresses soluble Clover-mRuby2 tension sensor module with 9-repeat GGSGGS extensible domain
Depositing lab: Brenton Hoffman. Depositing organization: Duke University. Publication: Tunable molecular tension sensors reveal extension-based control of vinculin loading. LaCroix AS, Lynch AD, Berginski ME, Hoffman BD. eLife. 2018 Jul 19;7. pii: 33927. doi: 10.7554/eLife.33927. PubMed 30024378.
Backbone
  Vector backbone: pcDNA3.1(+)
  Backbone manufacturer: Invitrogen
  Backbone size w/o insert (bp): 5402
  Total vector size (bp): 6950
  Vector type: Mammalian Expression
Growth in bacteria
  Bacterial resistance: Ampicillin, 100 μg/mL
  Growth temperature: 30°C
  Growth strain: NEB Stable
  Copy number: High Copy
Gene/Insert
  Gene/Insert name: Clover-GGSGGS9-mRuby2 fusion (alt name: tCRMod-GGSGGS9)
  Species: Synthetic
  Insert size (bp): 1548
  Mutation: Residues 1-228 of Clover, residues 1-3 deleted from mRuby2
  Promoter: CMV
  Cloning method: Gibson Cloning
  Sequencing primers: 5′ T7; 3′ BGH Reverse
Terms and licenses: Academic/Nonprofit Terms; Industry Terms: Not Available to Industry
Depositor comments: Partially based on Addgene Plasmids #49089 and #21769
How to cite: tCRMod-GGSGGS9 was a gift from Brenton Hoffman (Addgene plasmid # 111762 ; http://n2t.net/addgene:111762 ; RRID:Addgene_111762)
